>Addgene plasmid #144213 | TFORF2600 | addgene full sequence | sequence record 404087 | Addgene NGS Result
TTAATGTAGTCTTATGCAATACTCTTGTAGTCTTGCAACATGGTAACGATGAGTTAGCAACATGCCTTAC
AAGGAGAGAAAAAGCACCGTGCATGCCGATTGGTGGAAGTAAGGTGGTACGATCGTGCCTTATTAGGAAG
GCAACAGACGGGTCTGACATGGATTGGACGAACCACTGAATTGCCGCATTGCAGAGATATTGTATTTAAG
TGCCTAGCTCGATACATAAACGGGTCTCTCTGGTTAGACCAGATCTGAGCCTGGGAGCTCTCTGGCTAAC
TAGGGAACCCACTGCTTAAGCCTCAATAAAGCTTGCCTTGAGTGCTTCAAGTAGTGTGTGCCCGTCTGTT
GTGTGACTCTGGTAACTAGAGATCCCTCAGACCCTTTTAGTCAGTGTGGAAAATCTCTAGCAGTGGCGCC
CGAACAGGGACTTGAAAGCGAAAGGGAAACCAGAGGAGCTCTCTCGACGCAGGACTCGGCTTGCTGAAGC
GCGCACGGCAAGAGGCGAGGGGCGGCGACTGGTGAGTACGCCAAAAATTTTGACTAGCGGAGGCTAGAAG
GAGAGAGATGGGTGCGAGAGCGTCAGTATTAAGCGGGGGAGAATTAGATCGCGATGGGAAAAAATTCGGT
TAAGGCCAGGGGGAAAGAAAAAATATAAATTAAAACATATAGTATGGGCAAGCAGGGAGCTAGAACGATT
CGCAGTTAATCCTGGCCTGTTAGAAACATCAGAAGGCTGTAGACAAATACTGGGACAGCTACAACCATCC
CTTCAGACAGGATCAGAAGAACTTAGATCATTATATAATACAGTAGCAACCCTCTATTGTGTGCATCAAA
GGATAGAGATAAAAGACACCAAGGAAGCTTTAGACAAGATAGAGGAAGAGCAAAACAAAAGTAAGACCAC
CGCACAGCAAGCGGCCGCTGATCTTCAGACCTGGAGGAGGAGATATGAGGGACAATTGGAGAAGTGAATT
ATATAAATATAAAGTAGTAAAAATTGAACCATTAGGAGTAGCACCCACCAAGGCAAAGAGAAGAGTGGTG
CAGAGAGAAAAAAGAGCAGTGGGAATAGGAGCTTTGTTCCTTGGGTTCTTGGGAGCAGCAGGAAGCACTA
TGGGCGCAGCGTCAATGACGCTGACGGTACAGGCCAGACAATTATTGTCTGGTATAGTGCAGCAGCAGAA
CAATTTGCTGAGGGCTATTGAGGCGCAACAGCATCTGTTGCAACTCACAGTCTGGGGCATCAAGCAGCTC
CAGGCAAGAATCCTGGCTGTGGAAAGATACCTAAAGGATCAACAGCTCCTGGGGATTTGGGGTTGCTCTG
GAAAACTCATTTGCACCACTGCTGTGCCTTGGAATGCTAGTTGGAGTAATAAATCTCTGGAACAGATTTG
GAATCACACGACCTGGATGGAGTGGGACAGAGAAATTAACAATTACACAAGCTTAATACACTCCTTAATT
GAAGAATCGCAAAACCAGCAAGAAAAGAATGAACAAGAATTATTGGAATTAGATAAATGGGCAAGTTTGT
GGAATTGGTTTAACATAACAAATTGGCTGTGGTATATAAAATTATTCATAATGATAGTAGGAGGCTTGGT
AGGTTTAAGAATAGTTTTTGCTGTACTTTCTATAGTGAATAGAGTTAGGCAGGGATATTCACCATTATCG
TTTCAGACCCACCTCCCAACCCCGAGGGGACCCATGCATTGCATCTCAATTAGTCAGCAACCAGGTGTGG
AAAGTCCCCAGGCTCCCCAGCAGGCAGAAGTATGCAAAGCATGCGTCTCAATTAGTCAGCAACCATAGTC
CCGCCCCTAACTCCGCCCATCCCGCCCCTAACTCCGCCCAGTTCCGCCCATTCTCCGCCCCATGGCTGAC
TAATTTTTTTTATTTATGCAGAGGCCGAGGCCGCCTCGGCCTCTGAGCTATTCCAGAAGTAGTGAGGAGG
CTTTTTTGGAGGCCTAGGCTTTTGCAAAAAGCTTTCTAGAGGTACCACCGGAGCTTACCATGACCGAGTA
CAAGCCCACGGTGCGCCTCGCCACCCGCGACGACGTCCCCAGGGCCGTACGCACCCTCGCCGCCGCGTTC
GCCGACTACCCCGCCACGCGCCACACCGTCGATCCGGACCGCCACATCGAGCGGGTCACCGAGCTGCAAG
AACTCTTCCTCACGCGCGTCGGGCTCGACATCGGCAAGGTGTGGGTCGCGGACGACGGCGCCGCCGTGGC
GGTCTGGACCACGCCGGAGAGCGTCGAAGCGGGGGCGGTGTTCGCCGAGATCGGCCCGCGCATGGCCGAG
TTGAGCGGTTCCCGGCTGGCCGCGCAGCAACAGATGGAAGGCCTCCTGGCGCCGCACCGGCCCAAGGAGC
CCGCGTGGTTCCTGGCCACCGTCGGCGTCTCGCCCGACCACCAGGGCAAGGGTCTGGGCAGCGCCGTCGT
GCTCCCCGGAGTGGAGGCGGCCGAGCGCGCCGGGGTGCCCGCCTTCCTGGAGACCTCCGCGCCCCGCAAC
CTCCCCTTCTACGAGCGGCTCGGCTTCACCGTCACCGCCGACGTCGAGGTGCCCGAAGGACCGCGCACCT
GGTGCATGACCCGCAAGCCCGGTGCCAGTTAACGAATTCTAGATCTTGAGACAAATGGCAGTATTCATCC
ACAATTTTAAAAGAAAAGGGGGGATTGGGGGGTACAGTGCAGGGGAAAGAATAGTAGACATAATAGCAAC
AGACATACAAACTAAAGAATTACAAAAACAAATTACAAAAATTCAAAATTTTCGGGTTTATTACAGGGAC
AGCAGAGATCCACTTTGGCGCCGGCTCGAGGCCTGCAGGTGCAAAGATGGATAAAGTTTTAAACAGAGAG
GAATCTTTGCAGCTAATGGACCTTCTAGGTCTTGAAAGGAGTGGGAATTGGCTCCGGTGCCCGTCAGTGG
GCAGAGCGCACATCGCCCACAGTCCCCGAGAAGTTGGGGGGAGGGGTCGGCAATTGAACCGGTGCCTAGA
GAAGGTGGCGCGGGGTAAACTGGGAAAGTGATGTCGTGTACTGGCTCCGCCTTTTTCCCGAGGGTGGGGG
AGAACCGTATATAAGTGCAGTAGTCGCCGTGAACGTTCTTTTTCGCAACGGGTTTGCCGCCAGAACACAG
GTAAGTGCCGTGTGTGGTTCCCGCGGGCCTGGCCTCTTTACGGGTTATGGCCCTTGCGTGCCTTGAATTA
CTTCCACCTGGCTGCAGTACGTGATTCTTGATCCCGAGCTTCGGGTTGGAAGTGGGTGGGAGAGTTCGAG
GCCTTGCGCTTAAGGAGCCCCTTCGCCTCGTGCTTGAGTTGAGGCCTGGCCTGGGCGCTGGGGCCGCCGC
GTGCGAATCTGGTGGCACCTTCGCGCCTGTCTCGCTGCTTTCGATAAGTCTCTAGCCATTTAAAATTTTT
GATGACCTGCTGCGACGCTTTTTTTCTGGCAAGATAGTCTTGTAAATGCGGGCCAAGATCTGCACACTGG
TATTTCGGTTTTTGGGGCCGCGGGCGGCGACGGGGCCCGTGCGTCCCAGCGCACATGTTCGGCGAGGCGG
GGCCTGCGAGCGCGGCCACCGAGAATCGGACGGGGGTAGTCTCAAGCTGGCCGGCCTGCTCTGGTGCCTG
GCCTCGCGCCGCCGTGTATCGCCCCGCCCTGGGCGGCAAGGCTGGCCCGGTCGGCACCAGTTGCGTGAGC
GGAAAGATGGCCGCTTCCCGGCCCTGCTGCAGGGAGCTCAAAATGGAGGACGCGGCGCTCGGGAGAGCGG
GCGGGTGAGTCACCCACACAAAGGAAAAGGGCCTTTCCGTCCTCAGCCGTCGCTTCATGTGACTCCACGG
AGTACCGGGCGCCGTCCAGGCACCTCGATTAGTTCTCGAGCTTTTGGAGTACGTCGTCTTTAGGTTGGGG
GGAGGGGTTTTATGCGATGGAGTTTCCCCACACTGAGTGGGTGGAGACTGAAGTTAGGCCAGCTTGGCAC
TTGATGTAATTCTCCTTGGAATTTGCCCTTTTTGAGTTTGGATCTTGGTTCATTCTCAAGCCTCAGACAG
TGGTTCAAAGTTTTTTTCTTCCATTTCAGGTGTCGTGAGGCTAGCACCGCCACCATGAGTGCTCTTCTTC
AGGATCCAATGATAGCTGGACAAGTCAGTAAGCCCTTGCTGTCAGTGCGGAGTGAAATGAATGCGGAGTT
GAGAGGTGAGGACAAGGCTGCTACTTCAGACAGCGAGCTGAATGAGCCCCTGCTTGCGCCTGTGGAATCA
AATGACAGCGAGGACACTCCCAGCAAGCTCTTCGGGGCTAGAGGAAACCCAGCATTATCAGACCCAGGCA
CTCCTGACCAACACCAGGCCAGTCAGACCCACCCCCCATTTCCAGTTGGGCCACAGCCACTTCTGACGGC
ACAGCAGTTAGCTTCTGCTGTGGCCGGCGTGATGCCGGGAGGCCCCCCAGCCCTCAACCAGCCAATCCTC
ATTCCCTTCAACATGGCGGGACAGCTAGGAGGCCAGCAAGGACTGGTTCTCACACTGCCAACAGCGAATC
TCACCAACATCCAAGGGCTGGTGGCAGCAGCTGCAGCCGGAGGCATTATGACTCTGCCACTGCAAAATCT
ACAAGCTACCTCATCCCTGAACTCCCAGCTCCAGCAGCTCCAGCTCCAGCTCCAGCAGCAGCAGCAGCAG
CAGCAGCAGCAGCCTCCCCCGTCAACCAACCAGCACCCGCAACCAGCCCCACAGGCGCCCTCGCAGTCCC
AGCAGCAGCCGCTGCAGCCCACCCCACCCCAGCAGCCACCACCCGCCTCTCAGCAGCCGCCAGCTCCTAC
ATCTCAGCTGCAACAGGCGCCTCAGCCCCAGCAGCACCAACCCCACTCCCACTCCCAGAACCAGAACCAA
CCATCTCCAACCCAGCAGAGCTCCAGCCCCCCGCAGAAACCTAGTCAGTCTCCAGGACATGGCCTGCCTT
CACCGCTCACGCCACCCAATCCTCTACAGCTGGTTAATAATCCACTAGCAAGTCAGGCTGCAGCGGCTGC
AGCAGCCATGAGCTCCATAGCAAGCTCACAGGCCTTTGGCAATGCCCTCTCCAGTCTTCAGGGGGTCACA
GGTCAACTAGTTACTAATGCACAAGGACAGATTATCGGGACCATTCCACTGATGCCTAATCCAGGGCCAT
CGAGCCAAGCAGCAAGCGGCACTCAGGGCTTGCAAGTGCAGCCAATCACCCCCCAGCTCCTCACAAACGC
CCAGGGCCAGATCATCGCCACAGTCATTGGGAACCAGATCCTGCCCGTGATCAACACCCAGGGCATCACG
CTGTCACCCATCAAGCCCGGCCAGCAGCTCCACCAACCCTCCCAGACGTCAGTGGGTCAAGCAGCCTCCC
AAGGCAACCTTCTGCACCTGGCTCACAGCCAAGCATCCATGTCTCAAAGTCCCGTCCGGCAGGCTTCCTC
TTCTTCCTCCTCATCCTCCTCTTCTTCAGCTTTGAGCGTGGGCCAGTTAGTCAGCAATCCTCAAACGGCA
GCGGGTGAGGTGGATGGGGTTAATCTGGAGGAGATCCGAGAATTTGCCAAAGCTTTTAAAATCCGGCGCC
TGTCCCTTGGCCTGACCCAGACTCAGGTGGGACAGGCTCTCAGTGCTACAGAGGGCCCCGCGTACAGCCA
GTCGGCCATCTGCAGGTTTGAAAAGCTGGACATCACCCCTAAAAGTGCCCAGAAGATCAAGCCGGTGCTT
GAGCGGTGGATGGCTGAGGCTGAGGCCCGCCATCGAGCAGGTATGCAGAACCTGACCGAGTTTATCGGGA
GTGAACCATCCAAAAAGCGCAAGCGGCGCACCTCCTTCACACCCCAGGCCCTTGAGATCCTCAATGCCCA
CTTTGAGAAGAACACACACCCTTCTGGGCAGGAAATGACCGAAATTGCTGAGAAGCTGAACTATGACCGA
GAAGTAGTTAGAGTTTGGTTCTGCAATAAGAGGCAAGCCCTGAAGAACACAATTAAACGCTTAAAACAGC
ACGAGCCGGCCACGGCAGTCCCTTTGGAGCCCTTAACAGACTCTCTGGAAGAAAACTCCTAGTAATGAAC
TAGTCCGTAACTTGAAAGTATTTCGATTTCTTGGCTTTATATATCTTGTGGAAAGGACGACATAGTATGA
TTCGCGCGCCGTGTACGCGTTAAGTCGACAATCAACCTCTGGATTACAAAATTTGTGAAAGATTGACTGG
TATTCTTAACTATGTTGCTCCTTTTACGCTATGTGGATACGCTGCTTTAATGCCTTTGTATCATGCTATT
GCTTCCCGTATGGCTTTCATTTTCTCCTCCTTGTATAAATCCTGGTTGCTGTCTCTTTATGAGGAGTTGT
GGCCCGTTGTCAGGCAACGTGGCGTGGTGTGCACTGTGTTTGCTGACGCAACCCCCACTGGTTGGGGCAT
TGCCACCACCTGTCAGCTCCTTTCCGGGACTTTCGCTTTCCCCCTCCCTATTGCCACGGCGGAACTCATC
GCCGCCTGCCTTGCCCGCTGCTGGACAGGGGCTCGGCTGTTGGGCACTGACAATTCCGTGGTGTTGTCGG
GGAAATCATCGTCCTTTCCTTGGCTGCTCGCCTGTGTTGCCACCTGGATTCTGCGCGGGACGTCCTTCTG
CTACGTCCCTTCGGCCCTCAATCCAGCGGACCTTCCTTCCCGCGGCCTGCTGCCGGCTCTGCGGCCTCTT
CCGCGTCTTCGCCTTCGCCCTCAGACGAGTCGGATCTCCCTTTGGGCCGCCTCCCCGCGTCGACTTTAAG
ACCAATGACTTACAAGGCAGCTGTAGATCTTAGCCACTTTTTAAAAGAAAAGGGGGGACTGGAAGGGCTA
ATTCACTCCCAACGAAGACAAGATCTGCTTTTTGCTTGTACTGGGTCTCTCTGGTTAGACCAGATCTGAG
CCTGGGAGCTCTCTGGCTAACTAGGGAACCCACTGCTTAAGCCTCAATAAAGCTTGCCTTGAGTGCTTCA
AGTAGTGTGTGCCCGTCTGTTGTGTGACTCTGGTAACTAGAGATCCCTCAGACCCTTTTAGTCAGTGTGG
AAAATCTCTAGCAGTACGTATAGTAGTTCATGTCATCTTATTATTCAGTATTTATAACTTGCAAAGAAAT
GAATATCAGAGAGTGAGAGGAACTTGTTTATTGCAGCTTATAATGGTTACAAATAAAGCAATAGCATCAC
AAATTTCACAAATAAAGCATTTTTTTCACTGCATTCTAGTTGTGGTTTGTCCAAACTCATCAATGTATCT
TATCATGTCTGGCTCTAGCTATCCCGCCCCTAACTCCGCCCATCCCGCCCCTAACTCCGCCCAGTTCCGC
CCATTCTCCGCCCCATGGCTGACTAATTTTTTTTATTTATGCAGAGGCCGAGGCCGCCTCGGCCTCTGAG
CTATTCCAGAAGTAGTGAGGAGGCTTTTTTGGAGGCCTAGGGACGTACCCAATTCGCCCTATAGTGAGTC
GTATTACGCGCGCTCACTGGCCGTCGTTTTACAACGTCGTGACTGGGAAAACCCTGGCGTTACCCAACTT
AATCGCCTTGCAGCACATCCCCCTTTCGCCAGCTGGCGTAATAGCGAAGAGGCCCGCACCGATCGCCCTT
CCCAACAGTTGCGCAGCCTGAATGGCGAATGGG
[124 nt withheld, positions 7664-7787]
C
[91 nt withheld, positions 7789-7879]
A
[49 nt withheld, positions 7881-7929]
CCTTTGACGTTGGAGTCCACGTTCTTT
[37 nt withheld, positions 7957-7993]
ACCCTATCTCGGTCTATTCTTTTGATTTATAAGGGATTTTGCCGATTTCGGCCTATTGGTTAAAAAATGA
GCTGATTTAACAAAAATTTAACGCGAATTTTAACAAAATATTAACGCTTACAATTTAGGTGGCACTTTTC
GGGGAAATGTGCGCGGAACCCCTATTTGTTTATTTTTCTAAATACATTCAAATATGTATCCGCTCATGAG
ACAATAACCCTGATAAATGCTTCAATAATATTGAAAAAGGAAGAGTATGAGTATTCAACATTTCCGTGTC
GCCCTTATTCCCTTTTTTGCGGCATTTTGCCTTCCTGTTTTTGCTCACCCAGAAACGCTGGTGAAAGTAA
AAGATGCTGAAGATCAGTTGGGTGCACGAGTGGGTTACATCGAACTGGATCTCAACAGCGGTAAGATCCT
TGAGAGTTTTCGCCCCGAAGAACGTTTTCCAATGATGAGCACTTTTAAAGTTCTGCTATGTGGCGCGGTA
TTATCCCGTATTGACGCCGGGCAAGAGCAACTCGGTCGCCGCATACACTATTCTCAGAATGACTTGGTTG
AGTACTCACCAGTCACAGAAAAGCATCTTACGGATGGCATGACAGTAAGAGAATTATGCAGTGCTGCCAT
AACCATGAGTGATAACACTGCGGCCAACTTACTTCTGACAACGATCGGAGGACCGAAGGAGCTAACCGCT
TTTTTGCACAACATGGGGGATCATGTAACTCGCCTTGATCGTTGGGAACCGGAGCTGAATGAAGCCATAC
CAAACGACGAGCGTGACACCACGATGCCTGTAGCAATGGCAACAACGTTGCGCAAACTATTAACTGGCGA
ACTACTTACTCTAGCTTCCCGGCAACAATTAATAGACTGGATGGAGGCGGATAAAGTTGCAGGACCACTT
CTGCGCTCGGCCCTTCCGGCTGGCTGGTTTATTGCTGATAAATCTGGAGCCGGTGAGCGTGGGTCTCGCG
GTATCATTGCAGCACTGGGGCCAGATGGTAAGCCCTCCCGTATCGTAGTTATCTACACGACGGGGAGTCA
GGCAACTATGGATGAACGAAATAGACAGATCGCTGAGATAGGTGCCTCACTGATTAAGCATTGGTAACTG
TCAGACCAAGTTTACTCATATATACTTTAGATTGATTTAAAACTTCATTTTTAATTTAAAAGGATCTAGG
TGAAGATCCTTTTTGATAATCTCATGACCAAAATCCCTTAACGTGAGTTTTCGTTCCACTGAGCGTCAGA
CCCCGTAGAAAAGATCAAAGGATCTTCTTGAGATCCTTTTTTTCTGCGCGTAATCTGCTGCTTGCAAACA
AAAAAACCACCGCTACCAGCGGTGGTTTGTTTGCCGGATCAAGAGCTACCAACTCTTTTTCCGAAGGTAA
CTGGCTTCAGCAGAGCGCAGATACCAAATACTGTTCTTCTAGTGTAGCCGTAGTTAGGCCACCACTTCAA
GAACTCTGTAGCACCGCCTACATACCTCGCTCTGCTAATCCTGTTACCAGTGGCTGCTGCCAGTGGCGAT
AAGTCGTGTCTTACCGGGTTGGACTCAAGACGATAGTTACCGGATAAGGCGCAGCGGTCGGGCTGAACGG
GGGGTTCGTGCACACAGCCCAGCTTGGAGCGAACGACCTACACCGAACTGAGATACCTACAGCGTGAGCT
ATGAGAAAGCGCCACGCTTCCCGAAGGGAGAAAGGCGGACAGGTATCCGGTAAGCGGCAGGGTCGGAACA
GGAGAGCGCACGAGGGAGCTTCCAGGGGGAAACGCCTGGTATCTTTATAGTCCTGTCGGGTTTCGCCACC
TCTGACTTGAGCGTCGATTTTTGTGATGCTCGTCAGGGGGGCGGAGCCTATGGAAAAACGCCAGCAACGC
GGCCTTTTTACGGTTCCTGGCCTTTTGCTGGCCTTTTGCTCACATGTTCTTTCCTGCGTTATCCCCTGAT
TCTGTGGATAACCGTATTACCGCCTTTGAGTGAGCTGATACCGCTCGCCGCAGCCGAACGACCGAGCGCA
GCGAGTCAGTGAGCGAGGAAGCGGAAGAGCGCCCAATACGCAAACCGCCTCTCCCCGCGCGTTGGCCGAT
TCATTAATGCAGCTGGCACGACAGGTTTCCCGACTGGAAAGCGGGCAGTGAGCGCAACGCAATTAATGTG
AGTTAGCTCACTCATTAGGCACCCCAGGCTTTACACTTTATGCTTCCGGCTCGTATGTTGTGTGGAATTG
TGAGCGGATAACAATTTCACACAGGAAACAGCTATGACCATGATTACGCCAAGCGCGCAATTAACCCTCA
CTAAAGGGAACAAAAGCTGGAGCTGCAAGC
Features (pLannotate 1.2.2; 31 found; start..end, strand, type, name):
      5..231     +  promoter       RSV promoter: Rous sarcoma virus enhancer/promoter
    232..412     +  LTR            5' LTR (truncated): truncated 5' long terminal repeat (LTR) from HIV-1
    459..584     +  misc_feature   HIV-1 Ψ: packaging signal of human immunodeficiency virus type 1
    568..931     +  CDS            HIV-1 gag (fragment): gag protein from human immunodeficiency virus 1; gag
   1077..1310    +  misc_feature   RRE: The Rev response element (RRE) of HIV-1 allows for Rev-dependent mRNA export from the nucleus to the cytoplasm.
   1687..1713    +  CDS            Rev (fragment): human immunodeficiency virus 1 (HIV-1) Rev protein; rev; enhances nuclear export of unspliced and incompletely spliced viral mRNAs
   1720..1743    +  promoter       SV40 promoter (fragment): SV40 early promoter
   1744..1815    +  promoter       SV40 promoter (fragment): SV40 enhancer and early promoter
   1839..1974    +  rep_origin     SV40 ori: SV40 origin of replication
   2020..2616    +  CDS            PuroR (fragment): puromycin N-acetyltransferase; pac from Streptomyces; confers resistance to puromycin
   2665..2782    +  misc_feature   cPPT/CTS: central polypurine tract and central termination sequence of HIV-1
   2847..2913    +  CDS            small t antigen (fragment): SV40 (simian virus 40) small t antigen
   2920..4098    +  promoter       EF-1α promoter: strong constitutive promoter for human elongation factor EF-1α
   4115..6079    +  CDS            POU6F2 (fragment): PO6F2_HUMAN - Also known as RPF1. Experimental evidence at protein level: Swiss-Prot protein existence level 1. Probable transcription factor likely to be involved in early steps in the differentiation of amacrine and ganglion cells. Recognizes and binds to the DNA sequence 5'-ATGCAAAT-3'. Isoform 1 does not bind DNA. From Homo sapiens (Human).
   6095..6148    +  promoter       U6 promoter (fragment): RNA polymerase III promoter for human U6 snRNA
   6190..6778    +  misc_feature   WPRE: woodchuck hepatitis virus posttranscriptional regulatory element
   6829..6848    +  misc_feature   cPPT/CTS (fragment): central polypurine tract and central termination sequence of HIV-1
   6850..7083    +  LTR            3' LTR (ΔU3): self-inactivating 3' long terminal repeat (LTR) from HIV-1
   7161..7282    +  polyA_signal   SV40 poly(A) signal: SV40 polyadenylation signal
   7322..7457    +  rep_origin     SV40 ori: SV40 origin of replication
   7478..7496    -  promoter       T7 promoter: promoter for bacteriophage T7 RNA polymerase
   7504..7659    +  CDS            lacZα (fragment): LacZα fragment of β-galactosidase; lacZ fragment
   7664..8092    +  rep_origin     f1 ori (sequence partly withheld): f1 bacteriophage origin of replication; arrow indicates direction of (+) strand synthesis
   8145..8249    +  promoter       AmpR promoter: bla
   8250..9110    +  CDS            AmpR: β-lactamase; bla; confers resistance to ampicillin, carbenicillin, and related antibiotics
   9281..9869    +  rep_origin     ori: high-copy-number ColE1/pMB1/pBR322/pUC origin of replication
  10052..10144   +  CDS            lacI (fragment): lac repressor; lacI; The lac repressor binds to the lac operator to inhibit transcription in E. coli. This inhibition can be relieved by adding lactose or isopropyl-β-D-thiogalactopyranoside (IPTG).
  10157..10178   +  protein_bind   CAP binding site: CAP binding activates transcription in the presence of cAMP. E. coli catabolite activator protein
  10193..10223   +  promoter       lac promoter: promoter for the E. coli lac operon
  10231..10247   +  protein_bind   lac operator: The lac repressor binds to the lac operator to inhibit transcription in E. coli. This inhibition can be relieved by adding lactose or isopropyl-β-D-thiogalactopyranoside (IPTG). lac repressor encoded by lacI
  10292..10310   +  promoter       T3 promoter: promoter for bacteriophage T3 RNA polymerase
