[The description below was written by a language model from this plasmid's Addgene catalogue record and pLannotate feature annotations shown in this document.]
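Description:
TFORF2600 is a lentiviral mammalian expression plasmid built on the pLX_TRC317 backbone that carries the human transcription factor POU6F2 (also known as RPF-1) as a synthesized open reading frame, paired with a unique 24-bp barcode. It belongs to a barcoded transcription factor ORF collection in which the barcode allows each factor to be identified in pooled overexpression screens, such as those for factors that direct cell differentiation. In bacteria the plasmid is maintained through a high-copy ColE1/pUC-type origin and ampicillin resistance (AmpR). An f1 origin and remnants of lac and T7/T3 cloning-vector sequence are also annotated. The depositor notes that the plasmid can recombine, as is common for LTR-containing vectors.

The viral cassette follows a third-generation, self-inactivating design. An RSV promoter drives a truncated HIV-1 5' LTR, followed by the Ψ packaging signal with a gag fragment, the Rev response element for Rev-dependent nuclear export, and a cPPT/CTS, and it ends in a ΔU3 3' LTR with a downstream SV40 polyadenylation signal. Within the provirus, an SV40 promoter/origin region precedes the puromycin N-acetyltransferase gene, allowing selection of transduced cells with puromycin. Downstream, the strong constitutive EF-1α promoter drives the POU6F2 coding sequence. A WPRE after the ORF enhances transcript stability and expression. The barcode is not annotated in the feature table, so its position is not stated. A short U6 promoter fragment lies between the ORF and the WPRE. The annotated sequence of 10,333 nt matches the recorded backbone and insert sizes combined.
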