Addgene plasmid #144213: TFORF2600
Purpose: Lentiviral vector for overexpressing transcription factor ORFs with unique 24-bp barcodes. Barcodes facilitate identification of transcription factors in pooled screens.
Depositing lab: Feng Zhang. Depositing organization: Broad Institute. Publication: A transcription factor atlas of directed differentiation. Joung J, Ma S, Tay T, Geiger-Schuller KR, Kirchgatterer PC, Verdine VK, Guo B, Arias-Garcia MA, Allen WE, Singh A, Kuksenko O, Abudayyeh OO, Gootenberg JS, Fu Z, Macrae RK, Buenrostro JD, Regev A, Zhang F. Cell. 2023 Jan 5;186(1):209-229.e26. doi: 10.1016/j.cell.2022.11.026. PubMed 36608654.
Backbone
  Vector backbone: pLX_TRC317
  Backbone manufacturer: Broad Institute Genetic Perturbation Platform
  Backbone size w/o insert (bp): 8264
  Vector type: Mammalian Expression, Lentiviral
  Selectable markers: Puromycin
Growth in bacteria
  Bacterial resistance: Ampicillin, 100 μg/mL
  Growth temperature: 37°C
  Growth strain: NEB Stable
  Copy number: High Copy
Gene/Insert
  Gene/Insert name: POU6F2
  Species: H. sapiens (human)
  Insert size (bp): 2069
  Entrez Gene: POU6F2 (a.k.a. RPF-1, WT5, WTSL)
  Promoter: EF1a
  Cloning method: Unknown
  Sequencing primers: 5′ GGGTGGAGACTGAAGTTAGGCCAG; 3′ CACATAGCGTAAAAGGAGCAACATAG
Terms and licenses: Academic/Nonprofit Terms; Industry Terms: Not Available to Industry
Depositor comments: NM_001166018,ENST00000518318 . The transcription factor ORF portion of this plasmid was synthesized by Genewiz. Please test multiple small colonies in case of plasmid recombination. To make this collection available in a timely manner, a portion of this collection was not fully sequenced by Addgene. If an Addgene verified full plasmid sequence is not available, please contact us prior to placing an order to request the full sequence.
How to cite: TFORF2600 was a gift from Feng Zhang (Addgene plasmid # 144213 ; http://n2t.net/addgene:144213 ; RRID:Addgene_144213)
