>Addgene plasmid #144213 | TFORF2600 | depositor partial sequence | sequence record 284754 | Insert
ACCGCCACCATGAGTGCTCTTCTTCAGGATCCAATGATAGCTGGACAAGTCAGTAAGCCCTTGCTGTCAG
TGCGGAGTGAAATGAATGCGGAGTTGAGAGGTGAGGACAAGGCTGCTACTTCAGACAGCGAGCTGAATGA
GCCCCTGCTTGCGCCTGTGGAATCAAATGACAGCGAGGACACTCCCAGCAAGCTCTTCGGGGCTAGAGGA
AACCCAGCATTATCAGACCCAGGCACTCCTGACCAACACCAGGCCAGTCAGACCCACCCCCCATTTCCAG
TTGGGCCACAGCCACTTCTGACGGCACAGCAGTTAGCTTCTGCTGTGGCCGGCGTGATGCCGGGAGGCCC
CCCAGCCCTCAACCAGCCAATCCTCATTCCCTTCAACATGGCGGGACAGCTAGGAGGCCAGCAAGGACTG
GTTCTCACACTGCCAACAGCGAATCTCACCAACATCCAAGGGCTGGTGGCAGCAGCTGCAGCCGGAGGCA
TTATGACTCTGCCACTGCAAAATCTACAAGCTACCTCATCCCTGAACTCCCAGCTCCAGCAGCTCCAGCT
CCAGCTCCAGCAGCAGCAGCAGCAGCAGCAGCAGCAGCCTCCCCCGTCAACCAACCAGCACCCGCAACCA
GCCCCACAGGCGCCCTCGCAGTCCCAGCAGCAGCCGCTGCAGCCCACCCCACCCCAGCAGCCACCACCCG
CCTCTCAGCAGCCGCCAGCTCCTACATCTCAGCTGCAACAGGCGCCTCAGCCCCAGCAGCACCAACCCCA
CTCCCACTCCCAGAACCAGAACCAACCATCTCCAACCCAGCAGAGCTCCAGCCCCCCGCAGAAACCTAGT
CAGTCTCCAGGACATGGCCTGCCTTCACCGCTCACGCCACCCAATCCTCTACAGCTGGTTAATAATCCAC
TAGCAAGTCAGGCTGCAGCGGCTGCAGCAGCCATGAGCTCCATAGCAAGCTCACAGGCCTTTGGCAATGC
CCTCTCCAGTCTTCAGGGGGTCACAGGTCAACTAGTTACTAATGCACAAGGACAGATTATCGGGACCATT
CCACTGATGCCTAATCCAGGGCCATCGAGCCAAGCAGCAAGCGGCACTCAGGGCTTGCAAGTGCAGCCAA
TCACCCCCCAGCTCCTCACAAACGCCCAGGGCCAGATCATCGCCACAGTCATTGGGAACCAGATCCTGCC
CGTGATCAACACCCAGGGCATCACGCTGTCACCCATCAAGCCCGGCCAGCAGCTCCACCAACCCTCCCAG
ACGTCAGTGGGTCAAGCAGCCTCCCAAGGCAACCTTCTGCACCTGGCTCACAGCCAAGCATCCATGTCTC
AAAGTCCCGTCCGGCAGGCTTCCTCTTCTTCCTCCTCATCCTCCTCTTCTTCAGCTTTGAGCGTGGGCCA
GTTAGTCAGCAATCCTCAAACGGCAGCGGGTGAGGTGGATGGGGTTAATCTGGAGGAGATCCGAGAATTT
GCCAAAGCTTTTAAAATCCGGCGCCTGTCCCTTGGCCTGACCCAGACTCAGGTGGGACAGGCTCTCAGTG
CTACAGAGGGCCCCGCGTACAGCCAGTCGGCCATCTGCAGGTTTGAAAAGCTGGACATCACCCCTAAAAG
TGCCCAGAAGATCAAGCCGGTGCTTGAGCGGTGGATGGCTGAGGCTGAGGCCCGCCATCGAGCAGGTATG
CAGAACCTGACCGAGTTTATCGGGAGTGAACCATCCAAAAAGCGCAAGCGGCGCACCTCCTTCACACCCC
AGGCCCTTGAGATCCTCAATGCCCACTTTGAGAAGAACACACACCCTTCTGGGCAGGAAATGACCGAAAT
TGCTGAGAAGCTGAACTATGACCGAGAAGTAGTTAGAGTTTGGTTCTGCAATAAGAGGCAAGCCCTGAAG
AACACAATTAAACGCTTAAAACAGCACGAGCCGGCCACGGCAGTCCCTTTGGAGCCCTTAACAGACTCTC
TGGAAGAAAACTCCTAGTAATGAACTAGTCCGTAACTTGAAAGTATTTCGATTTCTTGGCTTTATATATC
TTGTGGAAAGGACGACATAGTATGATTCGCGCGCCGTGT
