>Addgene plasmid #144213 | TFORF2600 | depositor partial sequence | sequence record 284755 | Barcode
CATAGTATGATTCGCGCGCCGTGT
